Addgene plasmid #134125: pIW028
Purpose: Bacterial expression of human Ska1 microtubule binding domain (MTBD)
Depositing lab: Iain Cheeseman. Depositing organization: Whitehead Institute for Biomedical Research. Publication: Microtubule Tip Tracking by the Spindle and Kinetochore Protein Ska1 Requires Diverse Tubulin-Interacting Surfaces. Monda JK, Whitney IP, Tarasovetc EV, Wilson-Kubalek E, Milligan RA, Grishchuk EL, Cheeseman IM. Curr Biol. 2017 Dec 4;27(23):3666-3675.e6. doi: 10.1016/j.cub.2017.10.018. Epub 2017 Nov 16. PubMed 29153323.
Backbone
  Vector backbone: pET3aTr
  Backbone manufacturer: Song Tan (Addgene plasmid # 64008)
  Vector type: Bacterial Expression
Growth in bacteria
  Bacterial resistance: Ampicillin, 100 μg/mL
  Growth temperature: 37°C
  Growth strain: DH5alpha
  Copy number: High Copy
Gene/Insert
  Gene/Insert name: His-Precission-human Ska1 MTBD
  Species: H. sapiens (human)
  Mutation: aa 132-255 and K183A K184A
  Entrez Gene: SKA1 (a.k.a. C18orf24)
  Cloning method: Restriction Enzyme; 5′ cloning site unknown (unknown if destroyed); 3′ cloning site unknown (unknown if destroyed)
Terms and licenses: Academic/Nonprofit Terms; Industry Terms: Not Available to Industry
How to cite: pIW028 was a gift from Iain Cheeseman (Addgene plasmid # 134125 ; http://n2t.net/addgene:134125 ; RRID:Addgene_134125)
