[The description below was written by a language model from this plasmid's Addgene catalogue record and pLannotate feature annotations shown in this document.]
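Description:
pIW028 is a bacterial expression plasmid built on the pET3aTr backbone, a pBR322-derived T7 expression vector, and carries the microtubule-binding domain (MTBD) of human SKA1 (also known as C18orf24). It is propagated in E. coli through a ColE1/pMB1-type origin and selected with ampicillin via the β-lactamase gene and its native promoter. The feature table also shows the pBR322 bom region and the rop gene, along with interrupted fragments of the tetracycline resistance gene and its promoter. These are backbone remnants rather than a functional marker. The catalogue lists the plasmid as high copy, although a rop gene is annotated.

Expression is driven by the T7 promoter, followed by the phage T7 gene 10 ribosome binding site and closed by the T7 terminator, so production requires a host that supplies T7 RNA polymerase. The insert is described as His–PreScission–Ska1 MTBD: an N-terminal histidine tag for affinity purification, followed by a PreScission protease site that allows the tag to be removed. The automated annotation labels the N-terminal leader as a capTEV fragment (probably the His stretch), a T7 gene 10 leader and an Xpress tag; it does not call the PreScission site explicitly. The SKA1 fragment covers residues 132–255 and carries the substitutions K183A and K184A. A short downstream match to T7 gene 10B sequence lies between the insert and the terminator and is probably vector sequence. The cloning sites are not recorded.

SKA1 is part of the Ska1 complex at the outer kinetochore–microtubule interface. This construct is intended to produce the recombinant mutant MTBD, and the associated study examined the tubulin-interacting surfaces that Ska1 needs for microtubule tip tracking.
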