Features (pLannotate 1.2.2; 17 found; start..end, strand, type, name):
    191..209     +  promoter       T7 promoter: promoter for bacteriophage T7 RNA polymerase
    283..305     +  RBS            RBS: efficient ribosome binding site from bacteriophage T7 gene 10 (Olins and Rangwala, 1989)
    325..345     +  CDS            capTEV™ (fragment): composite tag for in vivo biotinylation, TEV protease cleavage, and 6xHis tagging
    346..378     +  CDS            T7 tag (gene 10 leader): leader peptide from bacteriophage T7 gene 10 promotes efficient translation in E. coli
    382..405     +  CDS            Xpress™ tag: Xpress™ epitope tag, including an enterokinase recognition and cleavage site
    436..807     +  CDS            SKA1 (fragment): SKA1_HUMAN - Also known as C18orf24. Experimental evidence at protein level: Swiss-Prot protein existence level 1. Component of the SKA1 complex, a microtubule-binding subcomplex of the outer kinetochore that is essential for proper chromosome segregation (PubMed:17093495, PubMed:19289083, PubMed:23085020). Required for timely anaphase onset during mitosis, when chromosomes undergo bipolar attachment on spindle microtubules leading to silencing of the spindle checkpoint (PubMed:17093495). The SKA1 complex is a direct component of the kinetochore-microtubule interface and directly associates wi
    854..903     +  CDS            SET1 (fragment): solubility-enhancement tag derived from T7 phage gene 10B
    911..958     +  terminator     T7 terminator: transcription terminator for bacteriophage T7 RNA polymerase
    984..1276    -  CDS            TcR (fragment): tetracycline efflux protein; tet; confers resistance to tetracycline
   1324..1352    -  promoter       tet promoter: E. coli promoter for tetracycline efflux protein gene
   1465..1569    +  promoter       AmpR promoter: bla
   1570..2430    +  CDS            AmpR: β-lactamase; bla; confers resistance to ampicillin, carbenicillin, and related antibiotics
   2601..3189    +  rep_origin     ori: high-copy-number ColE1/pMB1/pBR322/pUC origin of replication
   3375..3514    -  misc_feature   bom: basis of mobility region from pBR322
   3616..3807    -  CDS            rop: Rop protein, which maintains plasmids at low copy number; rop
   3824..4204    +  CDS            YPB1_ECOLX: Protein predicted: Swiss-Prot protein existence level 4. From Escherichia coli.
   4446..169     -  CDS            TcR (fragment) (across the origin): tetracycline efflux protein; tet; confers resistance to tetracycline
>Addgene plasmid #134125 | pIW028 | addgene full sequence | sequence record 271194 | Addgene NGS Result
CAGTCCCCCGGCCACGGGGCCTGCCACCATACCCACGCCGAAACAAGCGCTCATGAGCCCGAAGTGGCGA
GCCCGATCTTCCCCATCGGTGATGTCGGCGATATAGGCGCCAGCAACCGCACCTGTGGCGCCGGTGATGC
CGGCCACGATGCGTCCGGCGTAGAGGATCGAGATCTCGATCCCGCGAAATTAATACGACTCACTATAGGG
AGACCACAACGGTTTCCCTCTAGTGCCGGCTCCGGAGAGCTCCAATTGGAATTCGCTAGCTCTAGAAATA
ATTTTGTTTAACTTTAAGAAGGAGATATACGTATGCGGGGTTCTCATCATCATCATCATCATGGTATGGC
TAGCATGACTGGTGGACAGCAAATGGGTCGGGATCTGTACGACGATGACGATAAGCTGGAAGTTCTGTTC
CAGGGGCCCCATATGAGAAGTATTAAGGAAATGCCATTTATAACTTGTGATGAGTTCAATGGTGTTCCTT
CGTACATGAAATCCCGCTTAACCTATAATCAAATTAATGATGTTATTAAAGAAATCAACAAGGCAGTAAT
TAGTAAATATAAAATCCTACATCAGCCAGCCGCCTCTATGAATTCTGTGACCAGAAATCTCTATCACAGA
TTTATTGATGAAGAAACGAAGGATACCAAAGGTCGTTATTTTATAGTGGAAGCTGACATAAAGGAGTTCA
CAACTTTGAAAGCTGACAAGAAGTTTCACGTGTTACTGAATATTTTACGACACTGCCGGAGGCTATCAGA
GGTCCGAGGGGGAGGACTTACTCGTTATGTTATAACCTGAGGATCCAGATCTAAGCTTGGTACCACGCGT
GCGCGCTGATCCGGCTGCTAACAAAGCCCGAAAGGAAGCTGAGTTGGCTGCTGCCACCGCTGAGCAATAA
CTAGCATAACCCCTTGGGGCCTCTAAACGGGTCTTGAGGGGTTTTTTGCTGAAAGGAGGAACTATATCCG
GATATCCACAGGACGGGTGTGGTCGCCATGATCGCGTAGTCGATAGTGGCTCCAAGTAGCGAAGCGAGCA
GGACTGGGCGGCGGCCAAAGCGGTCGGACAGTGCTCCGAGAACGGGTGCGCATAGAAATTGCATCAACGC
ATATAGCGCTAGCAGCACGCCATAGTGACTGGCGATGCTGTCGGAATGGACGATATCCCGCAAGAGGCCC
GGCAGTACCGGCATAACCAAGCCTATGCCTACAGCATCCAGGGTGACGGTGCCGAGGATGACGATGAGCG
CATTGTTAGATTTCATACACGGTGCCTGACTGCGTTAGCAATTTAACTGTGATAAACTACCGCATTAAAG
CTTATCGATGATAAGCTGTCAAACATGAGAATTCTTGAAGACGAAAGGGCCTCGTGATACGCCTATTTTT
ATAGGTTAATGTCATGATAATAATGGTTTCTTAGACGTCAGGTGGCACTTTTCGGGGAAATGTGCGCGGA
ACCCCTATTTGTTTATTTTTCTAAATACATTCAAATATGTATCCGCTCATGAGACAATAACCCTGATAAA
TGCTTCAATAATATTGAAAAAGGAAGAGTATGAGTATTCAACATTTCCGTGTCGCCCTTATTCCCTTTTT
TGCGGCATTTTGCCTTCCTGTTTTTGCTCACCCAGAAACGCTGGTGAAAGTAAAAGATGCTGAAGATCAG
TTGGGTGCACGAGTGGGTTACATCGAACTGGATCTCAACAGCGGTAAGATCCTTGAGAGTTTTCGCCCCG
AAGAACGTTTTCCAATGATGAGCACTTTTAAAGTTCTGCTATGTGGCGCGGTATTATCCCGTGTTGACGC
CGGGCAAGAGCAACTCGGTCGCCGCATACACTATTCTCAGAATGACTTGGTTGAGTACTCACCAGTCACA
GAAAAGCATCTTACGGATGGCATGACAGTAAGAGAATTATGCAGTGCTGCCATAACCATGAGTGATAACA
CTGCGGCCAACTTACTTCTGACAACGATCGGAGGACCGAAGGAGCTAACCGCTTTTTTGCACAACATGGG
GGATCATGTAACTCGCCTTGATCGTTGGGAACCGGAGCTGAATGAAGCCATACCAAACGACGAGCGTGAC
ACCACGATGCCTGCAGCAATGGCAACAACGTTGCGCAAACTATTAACTGGCGAACTACTTACTCTAGCTT
CCCGGCAACAATTAATAGACTGGATGGAGGCGGATAAAGTTGCAGGACCACTTCTGCGCTCGGCCCTTCC
GGCTGGCTGGTTTATTGCTGATAAATCTGGAGCCGGTGAGCGTGGGTCTCGCGGTATCATTGCAGCACTG
GGGCCAGATGGTAAGCCCTCCCGTATCGTAGTTATCTACACGACGGGGAGTCAGGCAACTATGGATGAAC
GAAATAGACAGATCGCTGAGATAGGTGCCTCACTGATTAAGCATTGGTAACTGTCAGACCAAGTTTACTC
ATATATACTTTAGATTGATTTAAAACTTCATTTTTAATTTAAAAGGATCTAGGTGAAGATCCTTTTTGAT
AATCTCATGACCAAAATCCCTTAACGTGAGTTTTCGTTCCACTGAGCGTCAGACCCCGTAGAAAAGATCA
AAGGATCTTCTTGAGATCCTTTTTTTCTGCGCGTAATCTGCTGCTTGCAAACAAAAAAACCACCGCTACC
AGCGGTGGTTTGTTTGCCGGATCAAGAGCTACCAACTCTTTTTCCGAAGGTAACTGGCTTCAGCAGAGCG
CAGATACCAAATACTGTCCTTCTAGTGTAGCCGTAGTTAGGCCACCACTTCAAGAACTCTGTAGCACCGC
CTACATACCTCGCTCTGCTAATCCTGTTACCAGTGGCTGCTGCCAGTGGCGATAAGTCGTGTCTTACCGG
GTTGGACTCAAGACGATAGTTACCGGATAAGGCGCAGCGGTCGGGCTGAACGGGGGGTTCGTGCACACAG
CCCAGCTTGGAGCGAACGACCTACACCGAACTGAGATACCTACAGCGTGAGCTATGAGAAAGCGCCACGC
TTCCCGAAGGGAGAAAGGCGGACAGGTATCCGGTAAGCGGCAGGGTCGGAACAGGAGAGCGCACGAGGGA
GCTTCCAGGGGGAAACGCCTGGTATCTTTATAGTCCTGTCGGGTTTCGCCACCTCTGACTTGAGCGTCGA
TTTTTGTGATGCTCGTCAGGGGGGCGGAGCCTATGGAAAAACGCCAGCAACGCGGCCTTTTTACGGTTCC
TGGCCTTTTGCTGGCCTTTTGCTCACATGTTCTTTCCTGCGTTATCCCCTGATTCTGTGGATAACCGTAT
TACCGCCTTTGAGTGAGCTGATACCGCTCGCCGCAGCCGAACGACCGAGCGCAGCGAGTCAGTGAGCGAG
GAAGCGGAAGAGCGCCTGATGCGGTATTTTCTCCTTACGCATCTGTGCGGTATTTCACACCGCAATGGTG
CACTCTCAGTACAATCTGCTCTGATGCCGCATAGTTAAGCCAGTATACACTCCGCTATCGCTACGTGACT
GGGTCATGGCTGCGCCCCGACACCCGCCAACACCCGCTGACGCGCCCTGACGGGCTTGTCTGCTCCCGGC
ATCCGCTTACAGACAAGCTGTGACCGTCTCCGGGAGCTGCATGTGTCAGAGGTTTTCACCGTCATCACCG
AAACGCGCGAGGCAGCTGCGGTAAAGCTCATCAGCGTGGTCGTGAAGCGATTCACAGATGTCTGCCTGTT
CATCCGCGTCCAGCTCGTTGAGTTTCTCCAGAAGCGTTAATGTCTGGCTTCTGATAAAGCGGGCCATGTT
AAGGGCGGTTTTTTCCTGTTTGGTCACTGATGCCTCCGTGTAAGGGGGATTTCTGTTCATGGGGGTAATG
ATACCGATGAAACGAGAGAGGATGCTCACGATACGGGTTACTGATGATGAACATGCCCGGTTACTGGAAC
GTTGTGAGGGTAAACAACTGGCGGTATGGATGCGGCGGGACCAGAGAAAAATCACTCAGGGTCAATGCCA
GCGCTTCGTTAATACAGATGTAGGTGTTCCACAGGGTAGCCAGCAGCATCCTGCGATGCAGATCCGGAAC
ATAATGGTGCAGGGCGCTGACTTCCGCGTTTCCAGACTTTACGAAACACGGAAACCGAAGACCATTCATG
TTGTTGCTCAGGTCGCAGACGTTTTGCAGCAGCAGTCGCTTCACGTTCGCTCGCGTATCGGTGATTCATT
CTGCTAACCAGTAAGGCAACCCCGCCAGCCTAGCCGGGTCCTCAACGACAGGAGCACGATCATGCGCACC
CGTGGCCAGGACCCAACGCTGCCCGAGATGCGCCGCGTGCGGCTGCTGGAGATGGCGGACGCGATGGATA
TGTTCTGCCAAGGGTTGGTTTGCGCATTCACAGTTCTCCGCAAGAATTGATTGGCTCCAATTCTTGGAGT
GGTGAATCCGTTAGCGAGGTGCCGCCGGCTTCCATTCAGGTCGAGGTGGCCCGGCTCCATGCACCGCGAC
GCAACGCGGGGAGGCAGACAAGGTATAGGGCGGCGCCTACAATCCATGCCAACCCGTTCCATGTGCTCGC
CGAGGCGGCATAAATCGCCGTGACGATCAGCGGTCCAATGATCGAAGTTAGGCTGGTAAGAGCCGCGAGC
GATCCTTGAAGCTGTCCCTGATGGTCGTCATCTACCTGCCTGGACAGCATGGCCTGCAACGCGGGCATCC
CGATGCCGCCGGAAGCGAGAAGAATCATAATGGGGAAGGCCATCCAGCCTCGCGTCGCGAACGCCAGCAA
GACGTAGCCCAGCGCGTCGGCCGCCATGCCGGCGATAATGGCCTGCTTCTCGCCGAAACGTTTGGTGGCG
GGACCAGTGACGAAGGCTTGAGCGAGGGCGTGCAAGATTCCGAATACCGCAAGCGACAGGCCGATCATCG
TCGCGCTCCAGCGAAAGCGGTCCTCGCCGAAAATGACCCAGAGCGCTGCCGGCACCTGTCCTACGAGTTG
CATGATAAAGAAGACAGTCATAAGTGCGGCGACGATAGTCATGCCCCGCGCCCACCGGAAGGAGCTGACT
GGGTTGAAGGCTCTCAAGGGCATCGGTCGACGCTCTCCCTTATGCGACTCCTGCATTAGGAAGCAGCCCA
GTAGTAGGTTGAGGCCGTTGAGCACCGCCGCCGCAAGGAATGGTGCATGCAAGGAGATGGCGCCCAA
